>Addgene plasmid #174431 | pAd5-Blue | addgene full sequence | sequence record 365370 | Addgene NGS Result
TTAATTAACATGCATGGATCCTACGTCTCGACCGATGCCCTTGAGAGCCTTCAACCCAGTCAGCTCCTTC
CGGTGGGCGCGGGGCATGACTATCGTCGCCGCACTTATGACTGTCTTCTTTATCATGCAACTCGTAGGAC
AGGTGCCGGCAGCGCTCTGGGTCATTTTCGGCGAGGACCGCTTTCGCTGGAGCGCGACGATGATCGGCCT
GTCGCTTGCGGTATTCGGAATCTTGCACGCCCTCGCTCAAGCCTTCGTCACTGGTCCCGCCACCAAACGT
TTCGGCGAGAAGCAGGCCATTATCGCCGGCATGGCGGCCGACGCGCTGGGCTACGTCTTGCTGGCGTTCG
CGACGCGAGGCTGGATGGCCTTCCCCATTATGATTCTTCTCGCTTCCGGCGGCATCGGGATGCCCGCGTT
GCAGGCCATGCTGTCCAGGCAGGTAGATGACGACCATCAGGGACAGCTTCAAGGATCGCTCGCGGCTCTT
ACCAGCCTAACTTCGATCATTGGACCGCTGATCGTCACGGCGATTTATGCCGCCTCGGCGAGCACATGGA
ACGGGTTGGCATGGATTGTAGGCGCCGCCCTATACCTTGTCTGCCTCCCCGCGTTGCGTCGCGGTGCATG
GAGCCGGGCCACCTCGACCTGAATGGAAGCCGGCGGCACCTCGCTAACGGATTCACCACTCCAAGAATTG
GAGCCAATCAATTCTTGCGGAGAACTGTGAATGCGCAAACCAACCCTTGGCAGAACATATCCATCGCGTC
CGCCATCTCCAGCAGCCGCACGCGGCGCATCTCGGGCAGCGTTGGGTCCTGGCCACGGGTGCGCATGATC
GTGCTCCTGTCGTTGAGGACCCGGCTAGGCTGGCGGGGTTGCCTTACTGGTTAGCAGAATGAATCACCGA
TACGCGAGCGAACGTGAAGCGACTGCTGCTGCAAAACGTCTGCGACCTGAGCAACAACATGAATGGTCTT
CGGTTTCCGTGTTTCGTAAAGTCTGGAAACGCGGAAGTCAGCGCCCTGCACCATTATGTTCCGGATCTGC
ATCGCAGGATGCTGCTGGCTACCCTGTGGAACACCTACATCTGTATTAACGAAGCGCTGGCATTGACCCT
GAGTGATTTTTCTCTGGTCCCGCCGCATCCATACCGCCAGTTGTTTACCCTCACAACGTTCCAGTAACCG
GGCATGTTCATCATCAGTAACCCGTATCGTGAGCATCCTCTCTCGTTTCATCGGTATCATTACCCCCATG
AACAGAAATCCCCCTTACACGGAGGCATCAGTGACCAAACAGGAAAAAACCGCCCTTAACATGGCCCGCT
TTATCAGAAGCCAGACATTAACGCTTCTGGAGAAACTCAACGAGCTGGACGCGGATGAACAGGCAGACAT
CTGTGAATCGCTTCACGACCACGCTGATGAGCTTTACCGCAGCTGCCTCGCGCGTTTCGGTGATGACGGT
GAAAACCTCTGACACATGCAGCTCCCGGAGACGGTCACAGCTTGTCTGTAAGCGGATGCCGGGAGCAGAC
AAGCCCGTCAGGGCGCGTCAGCGGGTGTTGGCGGGTGTCGGGGCGCAGCCATGACCCAGTCACGTAGCGA
TAGCGGAGTGTATACTGGCTTAACTATGCGGCATCAGAGCAGATTGTACTGAGAGTGCACCATATGCGGT
GTGAAATACCGCACAGATGCGTAAGGAGAAAATACCGCATCAGGCGCTCTTCCGCTTCCTCGCTCACTGA
CTCGCTGCGCTCGGTCGTTCGGCTGCGGCGAGCGGTATCAGCTCACTCAAAGGCGGTAATACGGTTATCC
ACAGAATCAGGGGATAACGCAGGAAAGAACATGTGAGCAAAAGGCCAGCAAAAGGCCAGGAACCGTAAAA
AGGCCGCGTTGCTGGCGTTTTTCCATAGGCTCCGCCCCCCTGACGAGCATCACAAAAATCGACGCTCAAG
TCAGAGGTGGCGAAACCCGACAGGACTATAAAGATACCAGGCGTTTCCCCCTGGAAGCTCCCTCGTGCGC
TCTCCTGTTCCGACCCTGCCGCTTACCGGATACCTGTCCGCCTTTCTCCCTTCGGGAAGCGTGGCGCTTT
CTCATAGCTCACGCTGTAGGTATCTCAGTTCGGTGTAGGTCGTTCGCTCCAAGCTGGGCTGTGTGCACGA
ACCCCCCGTTCAGCCCGACCGCTGCGCCTTATCCGGTAACTATCGTCTTGAGTCCAACCCGGTAAGACAC
GACTTATCGCCACTGGCAGCAGCCACTGGTAACAGGATTAGCAGAGCGAGGTATGTAGGCGGTGCTACAG
AGTTCTTGAAGTGGTGGCCTAACTACGGCTACACTAGAAGGACAGTATTTGGTATCTGCGCTCTGCTGAA
GCCAGTTACCTTCGGAAAAAGAGTTGGTAGCTCTTGATCCGGCAAACAAACCACCGCTGGTAGCGGTGGT
TTTTTTGTTTGCAAGCAGCAGATTACGCGCAGAAAAAAAGGATCTCAAGAAGATCCTTTGATCTTTTCTA
CGGGGTCTGACGCTCAGTGGAACGAAAACTCACGTTAAGGGATTTTGGTCATGAGATTATCAAAAAGGAT
CTTCACCTAGATCCTTTTAAATTAAAAATGAAGTTTTAAATCAATCTAAAGTATATATGAGTAAACTTGG
TCTGACAGTTACCAATGCTTAATCAGTGAGGCACCTATCTCAGCGATCTGTCTATTTCGTTCATCCATAG
TTGCCTGACTCCCCGTCGTGTAGATAACTACGATACGGGAGGGCTTACCATCTGGCCCCAGTGCTGCAAT
GATACCGCGAGACCCACGCTCACCGGCTCCAGATTTATCAGCAATAAACCAGCCAGCCGGAAGGGCCGAG
CGCAGAAGTGGTCCTGCAACTTTATCCGCCTCCATCCAGTCTATTAATTGTTGCCGGGAAGCTAGAGTAA
GTAGTTCGCCAGTTAATAGTTTGCGCAACGTTGTTGCCATTGCTGCAGCCATGAGATTATCAAAAAGGAT
CTTCACCTAGATCCTTTTCACGTAGAAAGCCAGTCCGCAGAAACGGTGCTGACCCCGGATGAATGTCAGC
TACTGGGCTATCTGGACAAGGGAAAACGCAAGCGCAAAGAGAAAGCAGGTAGCTTGCAGTGGGCTTACAT
GGCGATAGCTAGACTGGGCGGTTTTATGGACAGCAAGCGAACCGGAATTGCCAGCTGGGGCGCCCTCTGG
TAAGGTTGGGAAGCCCTGCAAAGTAAACTGGATGGCTTTCTTGCCGCCAAGGATCTGATGGCGCAGGGGA
TCAAGCTCTGATCAAGAGACAGGATGAGGATCGTTTCGCATGATTGAACAAGATGGATTGCACGCAGGTT
CTCCGGCCGCTTGGGTGGAGAGGCTATTCGGCTATGACTGGGCACAACAGACAATCGGCTGCTCTGATGC
CGCCGTGTTCCGGCTGTCAGCGCAGGGGCGCCCGGTTCTTTTTGTCAAGACCGACCTGTCCGGTGCCCTG
AATGAACTGCAAGACGAGGCAGCGCGGCTATCGTGGCTGGCCACGACGGGCGTTCCTTGCGCAGCTGTGC
TCGACGTTGTCACTGAAGCGGGAAGGGACTGGCTGCTATTGGGCGAAGTGCCGGGGCAGGATCTCCTGTC
ATCTCACCTTGCTCCTGCCGAGAAAGTATCCATCATGGCTGATGCAATGCGGCGGCTGCATACGCTTGAT
CCGGCTACCTGCCCATTCGACCACCAAGCGAAACATCGCATCGAGCGAGCACGTACTCGGATGGAAGCCG
GTCTTGTCGATCAGGATGATCTGGACGAAGAGCATCAGGGGCTCGCGCCAGCCGAACTGTTCGCCAGGCT
CAAGGCGAGCATGCCCGACGGCGAGGATCTCGTCGTGACCCATGGCGATGCCTGCTTGCCGAATATCATG
GTGGAAAATGGCCGCTTTTCTGGATTCATCGACTGTGGCCGGCTGGGTGTGGCGGACCGCTATCAGGACA
TAGCGTTGGCTACCCGTGATATTGCTGAAGAGCTTGGCGGCGAATGGGCTGACCGCTTCCTCGTGCTTTA
CGGTATCGCCGCTCCCGATTCGCAGCGCATCGCCTTCTATCGCCTTCTTGACGAGTTCTTCTGAATTTTG
TTAAAATTTTTGTTAAATCAGCTCATTTTTTAACCAATAGGCCGAAATCGGCAAAATCCCTTATAAATCA
AAAGAATAGACCGAGATAGGGT
[37 nt withheld, positions 4223-4259]
AAAGAACGTGGACTCCAACGTCAAAGG
[49 nt withheld, positions 4287-4335]
T
[91 nt withheld, positions 4337-4427]
G
[124 nt withheld, positions 4429-4552]
CCATTCGCCATTCAGGATCGAATTAATTCTTAATTAACATCATCAATAATATACCTTATTTTGGATTGAA
GCCAATATGATAATGAGGGGGTGGAGTTTGTGACGTGGCGCGGGGCGTGGGAACGGGGCGGGTGACGTAG
TAGTGTGGCGGAAGTGTGATGTTGCAAGTGTGGCGGAACACATGTAAGCGACGGATGTGGCAAAAGTGAC
GTTTTTGGTGTGCGCCGGTGTACACAGGAAGTGACAATTTTCGCGCGGTTTTAGGCGGATGTTGTAGTAA
ATTTGGGCGTAACCGAGTAAGATTTGGCCATTTTCGCGGGAAAACTGAATAAGAGGAAGTGAAATCTGAA
TAATTTTGTGTTACTCATAGCGCGTAATACTGTAATAGTAATCAATTACGGGGTCATTAGTTCATAGCCC
ATATATGGAGTTCCGCGTTACATAACTTACGGTAAATGGCCCGCCTGGCTGACCGCCCAACGACCCCCGC
CCATTGACGTCAATAATGACGTATGTTCCCATAGTAACGCCAATAGGGACTTTCCATTGACGTCAATGGG
TGGAGTATTTACGGTAAACTGCCCACTTGGCAGTACATCAAGTGTATCATATGCCAAGTACGCCCCCTAT
TGACGTCAATGACGGTAAATGGCCCGCCTGGCATTATGCCCAGTACATGACCTTATGGGACTTTCCTACT
TGGCAGTACATCTACGTATTAGTCATCGCTATTACCATGGTGATGCGGTTTTGGCAGTACATCAATGGGC
GTGGATAGCGGTTTGACTCACGGGGATTTCCAAGTCTCCACCCCATTGACGTCAATGGGAGTTTGTTTTG
GCACCAAAATCAACGGGACTTTCCAAAATGTCGTAACAACTCCGCCCCATTGACGCAAATGGGCGGTAGG
CGTGTACGGTGGGAGGTCTATATAAGCAGAGCTGGTTTAGTGAACCGTCAGATCCGCTAGAGATCTTCGA
GTCGACAAGCTTGAATTCATCGATAAGCTTGATAAATATTTGCTTATACAATCT
[38 nt withheld, positions 5587-5624]
AATCAATCTAAAGTATATATGAGTAAACTTGGTCTGACAGTTACCAATGCTTAATCAGTGAGGCACCTAT
CTCAGCGATCTGTCTATTTCGTTCATCCATAGTTGCCTGACTCCCCGTCGTGTAGATAACTACGATACGG
GAGGGCTTACCATCTGGCCCCAGTGCTGCAATGATACCGCGAGACCCACGCTCACCGGCTCCAGATTTAT
CAGCAATAAACCAGCCAGCCGGAAGGGCCGAGCGCAGAAGTGGTCCTGCAACTTTATCCGCCTCCATCCA
GTCTATTAATTGTTGCCGGGAAGCTAGAGTAAGTAGTTCGCCAGTTAATAGTTTGCGCAACGTTGTTGCC
ATTGCTACAGGCATCGTGGTGTCACGCTCGTCGTTTGGTATGGCTTCATTCAGCTCCGGTTCCCAACGAT
CAAGGCGAGTTACATGATCCCCCATGTTGTGCAAAAAAGCGGTTAGCTCCTTCGGTCCTCCGATCGTTGT
CAGAAGTAAGTTGGCCGCAGTGTTATCACTCATGGTTATGGCAGCACTGCATAATTCTCTTACTGTCATG
CCATCCGTAAGATGCTTTTCTGTGACTGGTGAGTACTCAACCAAGTCATTCTGAGAATAGTGTATGCGGC
GACCGAGTTGCTCTTGCCCGGCGTCAACACGGGATAATACCGCGCCACATAGCAGAACTTTAAAAGTGCT
CATCATTGGGAAACGTTCTTCGGGGCGAAAACTCTCAAGGATCTTACCGCTGTTGAGATCCAGTTCGATG
TAACCCACTCGTGCACCCAACTGATCTTCAGCATCTTTTACTTTCACCAGCGTTTCTGGGTGAGCAAAAA
CAGGAAGGCAAAATGCCGCAAAAAAGGGAATAAGGGCGACACGGAAATGTTGAATACTCATACTCTTCCT
TTTTCAATATTATTGAAGCATTTATCAGGGTTATTGTCTCATGAGCGGATACATATTTGAATGTATTTAG
AAAAATAAACAAATAGGGGTTCCGCGCACATTTCCCCGAAAAGTGCCACCTGACGTAGTTAACAAAAAAA
AGCCCGCCGAAGCGGGCTTTATTACCAAGCGAAGCGCCATTCGCCATTCAGGCTGCGCAACTGTTGGGAA
GGGCGATCGGTGCGGGCCTCTTCGCTATTACGCCAGCTGGCGAAAGGGGGATGTGCTGCAAGGCGATTAA
GTTGGGTAACGCCAGGGTTTTCCCAGTCACGACGTTGTAAAACGACGGCCAGTCCGTAATACGACTCACT
TAAGGCCTTGACTAGAGGGTCGACGCATGCCTGTACATCCGGAGACGCGTCACGGCCGAAGCTAGCGAAT
TCGTGGATCCAGATATCCTGCAGAGAAGCTTGGCGCCAGCCGGCTTCAATTGCACGGGCCCCACTAGTGA
GTCGTATTACGTAGCTTGGCGTAATCATGGTCATAGCTGTTTCCTGTGTGAAATTGTTATCCGCTCACAA
TTCCACACAACATACGAGCCGGAAGCATAAAGTGTAAAGCCTGGGGTGCCTAATGAGTGAGCTAACTCAC
ATTACATGATCGAATTCCTGCAGCCCGGGGGATCCACTAGTTCTAGATAAGATATCCGATCCACCGGATC
TAGATAACTGATCATAATCAGCCATACCACATTTGTAGAGGTTTTACTTGCTTTAAAAAACCTCCCACAC
CTCCCCCTGAACCTGAAACATAAAATGAATGCAATTGTTGTTGTTAACTTGTTTATTGCAGCTTATAATG
GTTACAAATAAAGCAATAGCATCACAAATTTCACAAATAAAGCATTTTTTTCACTGCATTCTAGTTGTGG
TTTGTCCAAACTCATCAATGTATCTTAACGCGGATCTGGGCGTGGTTAAGGGTGGGAAAGAATATATAAG
GTGGGGGTCTTATGTAGTTTTGTATCTGTTTTGCAGCAGCCGCCGCCGCCATGAGCACCAACTCGTTTGA
TGGAAGCATTGTGAGCTCATATTTGACAACGCGCATGCCCCCATGGGCCGGGGTGCGTCAGAATGTGATG
GGCTCCAGCATTGATGGTCGCCCCGTCCTGCCCGCAAACTCTACTACCTTGACCTACGAGACCGTGTCTG
GAACGCCGTTGGAGACTGCAGCCTCCGCCGCCGCTTCAGCCGCTGCAGCCACCGCCCGCGGGATTGTGAC
TGACTTTGCTTTCCTGAGCCCGCTTGCAAGCAGTGCAGCTTCCCGTTCATCCGCCCGCGATGACAAGTTG
ACGGCTCTTTTGGCACAATTGGATTCTTTGACCCGGGAACTTAATGTCGTTTTTCAGCAGCTGTTGGATC
TGCGCCAGCAGGTTTCTGCCCTGAAGGCTTCCTCCCCTCCCAATGCGGTTTAAAACATAAATAAAAAACC
AGACTCTGTTTGGATTTGGATCAAGCAAGTGTCTTGCTGTCTTTATTTAGGGGTTTTGCGCGCGCGGTAG
GCCCGGGACCAGCGGTCTCGGTCGTTGAGGGTCCTGTGTATTTTTTCCAGGACGTGGTAAAGGTGACTCT
GGATGTTCAGATACATGGGCATAAGCCCGTCTCTGGGGTGGAGGTAGCACCACTGCAGAGCTTCATGCTG
CGGGGTGGTGTTGTAGATGATCCAGTCGTAGCAGGAGCGCTGGGCGTGGTGCCTAAAAATGTCTTTCAGT
AGCAAGCTGATTGCCAGGGGCAGGCCCTTGGTGTAAGTGTTTACAAAGCGGTTAAGCTGGGATGGGTGCA
TACGTGGGGATATGAGATGCATCTTGGACTGTATTTTTAGGTTGGCTATGTTCCCAGCCATATCCCTCCG
GGGATTCATGTTGTGCAGAACCACCAGCACAGTGTATCCGGTGCACTTGGGAAATTTGTCATGTAGCTTA
GAAGGAAATGCGTGGAAGAACTTGGAGACGCCCTTGTGACCTCCAAGATTTTCCATGCATTCGTCCATAA
TGATGGCAATGGGCCCACGGGCGGCGGCCTGGGCGAAGATATTTCTGGGATCACTAACGTCATAGTTGTG
TTCCAGGATGAGATCGTCATAGGCCATTTTTACAAAGCGCGGGCGGAGGGTGCCAGACTGCGGTATAATG
GTTCCATCCGGCCCAGGGGCGTAGTTACCCTCACAGATTTGCATTTCCCACGCTTTGAGTTCAGATGGGG
GGATCATGTCTACCTGCGGGGCGATGAAGAAAACGGTTTCCGGGGTAGGGGAGATCAGCTGGGAAGAAAG
CAGGTTCCTGAGCAGCTGCGACTTACCGCAGCCGGTGGGCCCGTAAATCACACCTATTACCGGCTGCAAC
TGGTAGTTAAGAGAGCTGCAGCTGCCGTCATCCCTGAGCAGGGGGGCCACTTCGTTAAGCATGTCCCTGA
CTCGCATGTTTTCCCTGACCAAATCCGCCAGAAGGCGCTCGCCGCCCAGCGATAGCAGTTCTTGCAAGGA
AGCAAAGTTTTTCAACGGTTTGAGACCGTCCGCCGTAGGCATGCTTTTGAGCGTTTGACCAAGCAGTTCC
AGGCGGTCCCACAGCTCGGTCACCTGCTCTACGGCATCTCGATCCAGCATATCTCCTCGTTTCGCGGGTT
GGGGCGGCTTTCGCTGTACGGCAGTAGTCGGTGCTCGTCCAGACGGGCCAGGGTCATGTCTTTCCACGGG
CGCAGGGTCCTCGTCAGCGTAGTCTGGGTCACGGTGAAGGGGTGCGCTCCGGGCTGCGCGCTGGCCAGGG
TGCGCTTGAGGCTGGTCCTGCTGGTGCTGAAGCGCTGCCGGTCTTCGCCCTGCGCGTCGGCCAGGTAGCA
TTTGACCATGGTGTCATAGTCCAGCCCCTCCGCGGCGTGGCCCTTGGCGCGCAGCTTGCCCTTGGAGGAG
GCGCCGCACGAGGGGCAGTGCAGACTTTTGAGGGCGTAGAGCTTGGGCGCGAGAAATACCGATTCCGGGG
AGTAGGCATCCGCGCCGCAGGCCCCGCAGACGGTCTCGCATTCCACGAGCCAGGTGAGCTCTGGCCGTTC
GGGGTCAAAAACCAGGTTTCCCCCATGCTTTTTGATGCGTTTCTTACCTCTGGTTTCCATGAGCCGGTGT
CCACGCTCGGTGACGAAAAGGCTGTCCGTGTCCCCGTATACAGACTTGAGAGGCCTGTCCTCGAGCGGTG
TTCCGCGGTCCTCCTCGTATAGAAACTCGGACCACTCTGAGACAAAGGCTCGCGTCCAGGCCAGCACGAA
GGAGGCTAAGTGGGAGGGGTAGCGGTCGTTGTCCACTAGGGGGTCCACTCGCTCCAGGGTGTGAAGACAC
ATGTCGCCCTCTTCGGCATCAAGGAAGGTGATTGGTTTGTAGGTGTAGGCCACGTGACCGGGTGTTCCTG
AAGGGGGGCTATAAAAGGGGGTGGGGGCGCGTTCGTCCTCACTCTCTTCCGCATCGCTGTCTGCGAGGGC
CAGCTGTTGGGGTGAGTACTCCCTCTGAAAAGCGGGCATGACTTCTGCGCTAAGATTGTCAGTTTCCAAA
AACGAGGAGGATTTGATATTCACCTGGCCCGCGGTGATGCCTTTGAGGGTGGCCGCATCCATCTGGTCAG
AAAAGACAATCTTTTTGTTGTCAAGCTTGGTGGCAAACGACCCGTAGAGGGCGTTGGACAGCAACTTGGC
GATGGAGCGCAGGGTTTGGTTTTTGTCGCGATCGGCGCGCTCCTTGGCCGCGATGTTTAGCTGCACGTAT
TCGCGCGCAACGCACCGCCATTCGGGAAAGACGGTGGTGCGCTCGTCGGGCACCAGGTGCACGCGCCAAC
CGCGGTTGTGCAGGGTGACAAGGTCAACGCTGGTGGCTACCTCTCCGCGTAGGCGCTCGTTGGTCCAGCA
GAGGCGGCCGCCCTTGCGCGAGCAGAATGGCGGTAGGGGGTCTAGCTGCGTCTCGTCCGGGGGGTCTGCG
TCCACGGTAAAGACCCCGGGCAGCAGGCGCGCGTCGAAGTAGTCTATCTTGCATCCTTGCAAGTCTAGCG
CCTGCTGCCATGCGCGGGCGGCAAGCGCGCGCTCGTATGGGTTGAGTGGGGGACCCCATGGCATGGGGTG
GGTGAGCGCGGAGGCGTACATGCCGCAAATGTCGTAAACGTAGAGGGGCTCTCTGAGTATTCCAAGATAT
GTAGGGTAGCATCTTCCACCGCGGATGCTGGCGCGCACGTAATCGTATAGTTCGTGCGAGGGAGCGAGGA
GGTCGGGACCGAGGTTGCTACGGGCGGGCTGCTCTGCTCGGAAGACTATCTGCCTGAAGATGGCATGTGA
GTTGGATGATATGGTTGGACGCTGGAAGACGTTGAAGCTGGCGTCTGTGAGACCTACCGCGTCACGCACG
AAGGAGGCGTAGGAGTCGCGCAGCTTGTTGACCAGCTCGGCGGTGACCTGCACGTCTAGGGCGCAGTAGT
CCAGGGTTTCCTTGATGATGTCATACTTATCCTGTCCCTTTTTTTTCCACAGCTCGCGGTTGAGGACAAA
CTCTTCGCGGTCTTTCCAGTACTCTTGGATCGGAAACCCGTCGGCCTCCGAACGGTAAGAGCCTAGCATG
TAGAACTGGTTGACGGCCTGGTAGGCGCAGCATCCCTTTTCTACGGGTAGCGCGTATGCCTGCGCGGCCT
TCCGGAGCGAGGTGTGGGTGAGCGCAAAGGTGTCCCTGACCATGACTTTGAGGTACTGGTATTTGAAGTC
AGTGTCGTCGCATCCGCCCTGCTCCCAGAGCAAAAAGTCCGTGCGCTTTTTGGAACGCGGATTTGGCAGG
GCGAAGGTGACATCGTTGAAGAGTATCTTTCCCGCGCGAGGCATAAAGTTGCGTGTGATGCGGAAGGGTC
CCGGCACCTCGGAACGGTTGTTAATTACCTGGGCGGCGAGCACGATCTCGTCAAAGCCGTTGATGTTGTG
GCCCACAATGTAAAGTTCCAAGAAGCGCGGGATGCCCTTGATGGAAGGCAATTTTTTAAGTTCCTCGTAG
GTGAGCTCTTCAGGGGAGCTGAGCCCGTGCTCTGAAAGGGCCCAGTCTGCAAGATGAGGGTTGGAAGCGA
CGAATGAGCTCCACAGGTCACGGGCCATTAGCATTTGCAGGTGGTCGCGAAAGGTCCTAAACTGGCGACC
TATGGCCATTTTTTCTGGGGTGATGCAGTAGAAGGTAAGCGGGTCTTGTTCCCAGCGGTCCCATCCAAGG
TTCGCGGCTAGGTCTCGCGCGGCAGTCACTAGAGGCTCATCTCCGCCGAACTTCATGACCAGCATGAAGG
GCACGAGCTGCTTCCCAAAGGCCCCCATCCAAGTATAGGTCTCTACATCGTAGGTGACAAAGAGACGCTC
GGTGCGAGGATGCGAGCCGATCGGGAAGAACTGGATCTCCCGCCACCAATTGGAGGAGTGGCTATTGATG
TGGTGAAAGTAGAAGTCCCTGCGACGGGCCGAACACTCGTGCTGGCTTTTGTAAAAACGTGCGCAGTACT
GGCAGCGGTGCACGGGCTGTACATCCTGCACGAGGTTGACCTGACGACCGCGCACAAGGAAGCAGAGTGG
GAATTTGAGCCCCTCGCCTGGCGGGTTTGGCTGGTGGTCTTCTACTTCGGCTGCTTGTCCTTGACCGTCT
GGCTGCTCGAGGGGAGTTACGGTGGATCGGACCACCACGCCGCGCGAGCCCAAAGTCCAGATGTCCGCGC
GCGGCGGTCGGAGCTTGATGACAACATCGCGCAGATGGGAGCTGTCCATGGTCTGGAGCTCCCGCGGCGT
CAGGTCAGGCGGGAGCTCCTGCAGGTTTACCTCGCATAGACGGGTCAGGGCGCGGGCTAGATCCAGGTGA
TACCTAATTTCCAGGGGCTGGTTGGTGGCGGCGTCGATGGCTTGCAAGAGGCCGCATCCCCGCGGCGCGA
CTACGGTACCGCGCGGCGGGCGGTGGGCCGCGGGGGTGTCCTTGGATGATGCATCTAAAAGCGGTGACGC
GGGCGAGCCCCCGGAGGTAGGGGGGGCTCCGGACCCGCCGGGAGAGGGGGCAGGGGCACGTCGGCGCCGC
GCGCGGGCAGGAGCTGGTGCTGCGCGCGTAGGTTGCTGGCGAACGCGACGACGCGGCGGTTGATCTCCTG
AATCTGGCGCCTCTGCGTGAAGACGACGGGCCCGGTGAGCTTGAACCTGAAAGAGAGTTCGACAGAATCA
ATTTCGGTGTCGTTGACGGCGGCCTGGCGCAAAATCTCCTGCACGTCTCCTGAGTTGTCTTGATAGGCGA
TCTCGGCCATGAACTGCTCGATCTCTTCCTCCTGGAGATCTCCGCGTCCGGCTCGCTCCACGGTGGCGGC
GAGGTCGTTGGAAATGCGGGCCATGAGCTGCGAGAAGGCGTTGAGGCCTCCCTCGTTCCAGACGCGGCTG
TAGACCACGCCCCCTTCGGCATCGCGGGCGCGCATGACCACCTGCGCGAGATTGAGCTCCACGTGCCGGG
CGAAGACGGCGTAGTTTCGCAGGCGCTGAAAGAGGTAGTTGAGGGTGGTGGCGGTGTGTTCTGCCACGAA
GAAGTACATAACCCAGCGTCGCAACGTGGATTCGTTGATATCCCCCAAGGCCTCAAGGCGCTCCATGGCC
TCGTAGAAGTCCACGGCGAAGTTGAAAAACTGGGAGTTGCGCGCCGACACGGTTAACTCCTCCTCCAGAA
GACGGATGAGCTCGGCGACAGTGTCGCGCACCTCGCGCTCAAAGGCTACAGGGGCCTCTTCTTCTTCTTC
AATCTCCTCTTCCATAAGGGCCTCCCCTTCTTCTTCTTCTGGCGGCGGTGGGGGAGGGGGGACACGGCGG
CGACGACGGCGCACCGGGAGGCGGTCGACAAAGCGCTCGATCATCTCCCCGCGGCGACGGCGCATGGTCT
CGGTGACGGCGCGGCCGTTCTCGCGGGGGCGCAGTTGGAAGACGCCGCCCGTCATGTCCCGGTTATGGGT
TGGCGGGGGGCTGCCATGCGGCAGGGATACGGCGCTAACGATGCATCTCAACAATTGTTGTGTAGGTACT
CCGCCGCCGAGGGACCTGAGCGAGTCCGCATCGACCGGATCGGAAAACCTCTCGAGAAAGGCGTCTAACC
AGTCACAGTCGCAAGGTAGGCTGAGCACCGTGGCGGGCGGCAGCGGGCGGCGGTCGGGGTTGTTTCTGGC
GGAGGTGCTGCTGATGATGTAATTAAAGTAGGCGGTCTTGAGACGGCGGATGGTCGACAGAAGCACCATG
TCCTTGGGTCCGGCCTGCTGAATGCGCAGGCGGTCGGCCATGCCCCAGGCTTCGTTTTGACATCGGCGCA
GGTCTTTGTAGTAGTCTTGCATGAGCCTTTCTACCGGCACTTCTTCTTCTCCTTCCTCTTGTCCTGCATC
TCTTGCATCTATCGCTGCGGCGGCGGCGGAGTTTGGCCGTAGGTGGCGCCCTCTTCCTCCCATGCGTGTG
ACCCCGAAGCCCCTCATCGGCTGAAGCAGGGCTAGGTCGGCGACAACGCGCTCGGCTAATATGGCCTGCT
GCACCTGCGTGAGGGTAGACTGGAAGTCATCCATGTCCACAAAGCGGTGGTATGCGCCCGTGTTGATGGT
GTAAGTGCAGTTGGCCATAACGGACCAGTTAACGGTCTGGTGACCCGGCTGCGAGAGCTCGGTGTACCTG
AGACGCGAGTAAGCCCTCGAGTCAAATACGTAGTCGTTGCAAGTCCGCACCAGGTACTGGTATCCCACCA
AAAAGTGCGGCGGCGGCTGGCGGTAGAGGGGCCAGCGTAGGGTGGCCGGGGCTCCGGGGGCGAGATCTTC
CAACATAAGGCGATGATATCCGTAGATGTACCTGGACATCCAGGTGATGCCGGCGGCGGTGGTGGAGGCG
CGCGGAAAGTCGCGGACGCGGTTCCAGATGTTGCGCAGCGGCAAAAAGTGCTCCATGGTCGGGACGCTCT
GGCCGGTCAGGCGCGCGCAATCGTTGACGCTCTAGCGTGCAAAAGGAGAGCCTGTAAGCGGGCACTCTTC
CGTGGTCTGGTGGATAAATTCGCAAGGGTATCATGGCGGACGACCGGGGTTCGAGCCCCGTATCCGGCCG
TCCGCCGTGATCCATGCGGTTACCGCCCGCGTGTCGAACCCAGGTGTGCGACGTCAGACAACGGGGGAGT
GCTCCTTTTGGCTTCCTTCCAGGCGCGGCGGCTGCTGCGCTAGCTTTTTTGGCCACTGGCCGCGCGCAGC
GTAAGCGGTTAGGCTGGAAAGCGAAAGCATTAAGTGGCTCGCTCCCTGTAGCCGGAGGGTTATTTTCCAA
GGGTTGAGTCGCGGGACCCCCGGTTCGAGTCTCGGACCGGCCGGACTGCGGCGAACGGGGGTTTGCCTCC
CCGTCATGCAAGACCCCGCTTGCAAATTCCTCCGGAAACAGGGACGAGCCCCTTTTTTGCTTTTCCCAGA
TGCATCCGGTGCTGCGGCAGATGCGCCCCCCTCCTCAGCAGCGGCAAGAGCAAGAGCAGCGGCAGACATG
CAGGGCACCCTCCCCTCCTCCTACCGCGTCAGGAGGGGCGACATCCGCGGTTGACGCGGCAGCAGATGGT
GATTACGAACCCCCGCGGCGCCGGGCCCGGCACTACCTGGACTTGGAGGAGGGCGAGGGCCTGGCGCGGC
TAGGAGCGCCCTCTCCTGAGCGGCACCCAAGGGTGCAGCTGAAGCGTGATACGCGTGAGGCGTACGTGCC
GCGGCAGAACCTGTTTCGCGACCGCGAGGGAGAGGAGCCCGAGGAGATGCGGGATCGAAAGTTCCACGCA
GGGCGCGAGCTGCGGCATGGCCTGAATCGCGAGCGGTTGCTGCGCGAGGAGGACTTTGAGCCCGACGCGC
GAACCGGGATTAGTCCCGCGCGCGCACACGTGGCGGCCGCCGACCTGGTAACCGCATACGAGCAGACGGT
GAACCAGGAGATTAACTTTCAAAAAAGCTTTAACAACCACGTGCGTACGCTTGTGGCGCGCGAGGAGGTG
GCTATAGGACTGATGCATCTGTGGGACTTTGTAAGCGCGCTGGAGCAAAACCCAAATAGCAAGCCGCTCA
TGGCGCAGCTGTTCCTTATAGTGCAGCACAGCAGGGACAACGAGGCATTCAGGGATGCGCTGCTAAACAT
AGTAGAGCCCGAGGGCCGCTGGCTGCTCGATTTGATAAACATCCTGCAGAGCATAGTGGTGCAGGAGCGC
AGCTTGAGCCTGGCTGACAAGGTGGCCGCCATCAACTATTCCATGCTTAGCCTGGGCAAGTTTTACGCCC
GCAAGATATACCATACCCCTTACGTTCCCATAGACAAGGAGGTAAAGATCGAGGGGTTCTACATGCGCAT
GGCGCTGAAGGTGCTTACCTTGAGCGACGACCTGGGCGTTTATCGCAACGAGCGCATCCACAAGGCCGTG
AGCGTGAGCCGGCGGCGCGAGCTCAGCGACCGCGAGCTGATGCACAGCCTGCAAAGGGCCCTGGCTGGCA
CGGGCAGCGGCGATAGAGAGGCCGAGTCCTACTTTGACGCGGGCGCTGACCTGCGCTGGGCCCCAAGCCG
ACGCGCCCTGGAGGCAGCTGGGGCCGGACCTGGGCTGGCGGTGGCACCCGCGCGCGCTGGCAACGTCGGC
GGCGTGGAGGAATATGACGAGGACGATGAGTACGAGCCAGAGGACGGCGAGTACTAAGCGGTGATGTTTC
TGATCAGATGATGCAAGACGCAACGGACCCGGCGGTGCGGGCGGCGCTGCAGAGCCAGCCGTCCGGCCTT
AACTCCACGGACGACTGGCGCCAGGTCATGGACCGCATCATGTCGCTGACTGCGCGCAATCCTGACGCGT
TCCGGCAGCAGCCGCAGGCCAACCGGCTCTCCGCAATTCTGGAAGCGGTGGTCCCGGCGCGCGCAAACCC
CACGCACGAGAAGGTGCTGGCGATCGTAAACGCGCTGGCCGAAAACAGGGCCATCCGGCCCGACGAGGCC
GGCCTGGTCTACGACGCGCTGCTTCAGCGCGTGGCTCGTTACAACAGCGGCAACGTGCAGACCAACCTGG
ACCGGCTGGTGGGGGATGTGCGCGAGGCCGTGGCGCAGCGTGAGCGCGCGCAGCAGCAGGGCAACCTGGG
CTCCATGGTTGCACTAAACGCCTTCCTGAGTACACAGCCCGCCAACGTGCCGCGGGGACAGGAGGACTAC
ACCAACTTTGTGAGCGCACTGCGGCTAATGGTGACTGAGACACCGCAAAGTGAGGTGTACCAGTCTGGGC
CAGACTATTTTTTCCAGACCAGTAGACAAGGCCTGCAGACCGTAAACCTGAGCCAGGCTTTCAAAAACTT
GCAGGGGCTGTGGGGGGTGCGGGCTCCCACAGGCGACCGCGCGACCGTGTCTAGCTTGCTGACGCCCAAC
TCGCGCCTGTTGCTGCTGCTAATAGCGCCCTTCACGGACAGTGGCAGCGTGTCCCGGGACACATACCTAG
GTCACTTGCTGACACTGTACCGCGAGGCCATAGGTCAGGCGCATGTGGACGAGCATACTTTCCAGGAGAT
TACAAGTGTCAGCCGCGCGCTGGGGCAGGAGGACACGGGCAGCCTGGAGGCAACCCTAAACTACCTGCTG
ACCAACCGGCGGCAGAAGATCCCCTCGTTGCACAGTTTAAACAGCGAGGAGGAGCGCATTTTGCGCTACG
TGCAGCAGAGCGTGAGCCTTAACCTGATGCGCGACGGGGTAACGCCCAGCGTGGCGCTGGACATGACCGC
GCGCAACATGGAACCGGGCATGTATGCCTCAAACCGGCCGTTTATCAACCGCCTAATGGACTACTTGCAT
CGCGCGGCCGCCGTGAACCCCGAGTATTTCACCAATGCCATCTTGAACCCGCACTGGCTACCGCCCCCTG
GTTTCTACACCGGGGGATTCGAGGTGCCCGAGGGTAACGATGGATTCCTCTGGGACGACATAGACGACAG
CGTGTTTTCCCCGCAACCGCAGACCCTGCTAGAGTTGCAACAGCGCGAGCAGGCAGAGGCGGCGCTGCGA
AAGGAAAGCTTCCGCAGGCCAAGCAGCTTGTCCGATCTAGGCGCTGCGGCCCCGCGGTCAGATGCTAGTA
GCCCATTTCCAAGCTTGATAGGGTCTCTTACCAGCACTCGCACCACCCGCCCGCGCCTGCTGGGCGAGGA
GGAGTACCTAAACAACTCGCTGCTGCAGCCGCAGCGCGAAAAAAACCTGCCTCCGGCATTTCCCAACAAC
GGGATAGAGAGCCTAGTGGACAAGATGAGTAGATGGAAGACGTACGCGCAGGAGCACAGGGACGTGCCAG
GCCCGCGCCCGCCCACCCGTCGTCAAAGGCACGACCGTCAGCGGGGTCTGGTGTGGGAGGACGATGACTC
GGCAGACGACAGCAGCGTCCTGGATTTGGGAGGGAGTGGCAACCCGTTTGCGCACCTTCGCCCCAGGCTG
GGGAGAATGTTTTAAAAAAAAAAAAGCATGATGCAAAATAAAAAACTCACCAAGGCCATGGCACCGAGCG
TTGGTTTTCTTGTATTCCCCTTAGTATGCGGCGCGCGGCGATGTATGAGGAAGGTCCTCCTCCCTCCTAC
GAGAGTGTGGTGAGCGCGGCGCCAGTGGCGGCGGCGCTGGGTTCTCCCTTCGATGCTCCCCTGGACCCGC
CGTTTGTGCCTCCGCGGTACCTGCGGCCTACCGGGGGGAGAAACAGCATCCGTTACTCTGAGTTGGCACC
CCTATTCGACACCACCCGTGTGTACCTGGTGGACAACAAGTCAACGGATGTGGCATCCCTGAACTACCAG
AACGACCACAGCAACTTTCTGACCACGGTCATTCAAAACAATGACTACAGCCCGGGGGAGGCAAGCACAC
AGACCATCAATCTTGACGACCGGTCGCACTGGGGCGGCGACCTGAAAACCATCCTGCATACCAACATGCC
AAATGTGAACGAGTTCATGTTTACCAATAAGTTTAAGGCGCGGGTGATGGTGTCGCGCTTGCCTACTAAG
GACAATCAGGTGGAGCTGAAATACGAGTGGGTGGAGTTCACGCTGCCCGAGGGCAACTACTCCGAGACCA
TGACCATAGACCTTATGAACAACGCGATCGTGGAGCACTACTTGAAAGTGGGCAGACAGAACGGGGTTCT
GGAAAGCGACATCGGGGTAAAGTTTGACACCCGCAACTTCAGACTGGGGTTTGACCCCGTCACTGGTCTT
GTCATGCCTGGGGTATATACAAACGAAGCCTTCCATCCAGACATCATTTTGCTGCCAGGATGCGGGGTGG
ACTTCACCCACAGCCGCCTGAGCAACTTGTTGGGCATCCGCAAGCGGCAACCCTTCCAGGAGGGCTTTAG
GATCACCTACGATGATCTGGAGGGTGGTAACATTCCCGCACTGTTGGATGTGGACGCCTACCAGGCGAGC
TTGAAAGATGACACCGAACAGGGCGGGGGTGGCGCAGGCGGCAGCAACAGCAGTGGCAGCGGCGCGGAAG
AGAACTCCAACGCGGCAGCCGCGGCAATGCAGCCGGTGGAGGACATGAACGATCATGCCATTCGCGGCGA
CACCTTTGCCACACGGGCTGAGGAGAAGCGCGCTGAGGCCGAAGCAGCGGCCGAAGCTGCCGCCCCCGCT
GCGCAACCCGAGGTCGAGAAGCCTCAGAAGAAACCGGTGATCAAACCCCTGACAGAGGACAGCAAGAAAC
GCAGTTACAACCTAATAAGCAATGACAGCACCTTCACCCAGTACCGCAGCTGGTACCTTGCATACAACTA
CGGCGACCCTCAGACCGGAATCCGCTCATGGACCCTGCTTTGCACTCCTGACGTAACCTGCGGCTCGGAG
CAGGTCTACTGGTCGTTGCCAGACATGATGCAAGACCCCGTGACCTTCCGCTCCACGCGCCAGATCAGCA
ACTTTCCGGTGGTGGGCGCCGAGCTGTTGCCCGTGCACTCCAAGAGCTTCTACAACGACCAGGCCGTCTA
CTCCCAACTCATCCGCCAGTTTACCTCTCTGACCCACGTGTTCAATCGCTTTCCCGAGAACCAGATTTTG
GCGCGCCCGCCAGCCCCCACCATCACCACCGTCAGTGAAAACGTTCCTGCTCTCACAGATCACGGGACGC
TACCGCTGCGCAACAGCATCGGAGGAGTCCAGCGAGTGACCATTACTGACGCCAGACGCCGCACCTGCCC
CTACGTTTACAAGGCCCTGGGCATAGTCTCGCCGCGCGTCCTATCGAGCCGCACTTTTTGAGCAAGCATG
TCCATCCTTATATCGCCCAGCAATAACACAGGCTGGGGCCTGCGCTTCCCAAGCAAGATGTTTGGCGGGG
CCAAGAAGCGCTCCGACCAACACCCAGTGCGCGTGCGCGGGCACTACCGCGCGCCCTGGGGCGCGCACAA
ACGCGGCCGCACTGGGCGCACCACCGTCGATGACGCCATCGACGCGGTGGTGGAGGAGGCGCGCAACTAC
ACGCCCACGCCGCCACCAGTGTCCACAGTGGACGCGGCCATTCAGACCGTGGTGCGCGGAGCCCGGCGCT
ATGCTAAAATGAAGAGACGGCGGAGGCGCGTAGCACGTCGCCACCGCCGCCGACCCGGCACTGCCGCCCA
ACGCGCGGCGGCGGCCCTGCTTAACCGCGCACGTCGCACCGGCCGACGGGCGGCCATGCGGGCCGCTCGA
AGGCTGGCCGCGGGTATTGTCACTGTGCCCCCCAGGTCCAGGCGACGAGCGGCCGCCGCAGCAGCCGCGG
CCATTAGTGCTATGACTCAGGGTCGCAGGGGCAACGTGTATTGGGTGCGCGACTCGGTTAGCGGCCTGCG
CGTGCCCGTGCGCACCCGCCCCCCGCGCAACTAGATTGCAAGAAAAAACTACTTAGACTCGTACTGTTGT
ATGTATCCAGCGGCGGCGGCGCGCAACGAAGCTATGTCCAAGCGCAAAATCAAAGAAGAGATGCTCCAGG
TCATCGCGCCGGAGATCTATGGCCCCCCGAAGAAGGAAGAGCAGGATTACAAGCCCCGAAAGCTAAAGCG
GGTCAAAAAGAAAAAGAAAGATGATGATGATGAACTTGACGACGAGGTGGAACTGCTGCACGCTACCGCG
CCCAGGCGACGGGTACAGTGGAAAGGTCGACGCGTAAAACGTGTTTTGCGACCCGGCACCACCGTAGTCT
TTACGCCCGGTGAGCGCTCCACCCGCACCTACAAGCGCGTGTATGATGAGGTGTACGGCGACGAGGACCT
GCTTGAGCAGGCCAACGAGCGCCTCGGGGAGTTTGCCTACGGAAAGCGGCATAAGGACATGCTGGCGTTG
CCGCTGGACGAGGGCAACCCAACACCTAGCCTAAAGCCCGTAACACTGCAGCAGGTGCTGCCCGCGCTTG
CACCGTCCGAAGAAAAGCGCGGCCTAAAGCGCGAGTCTGGTGACTTGGCACCCACCGTGCAGCTGATGGT
ACCCAAGCGCCAGCGACTGGAAGATGTCTTGGAAAAAATGACCGTGGAACCTGGGCTGGAGCCCGAGGTC
CGCGTGCGGCCAATCAAGCAGGTGGCGCCGGGACTGGGCGTGCAGACCGTGGACGTTCAGATACCCACTA
CCAGTAGCACCAGTATTGCCACCGCCACAGAGGGCATGGAGACACAAACGTCCCCGGTTGCCTCAGCGGT
GGCGGATGCCGCGGTGCAGGCGGTCGCTGCGGCCGCGTCCAAGACCTCTACGGAGGTGCAAACGGACCCG
TGGATGTTTCGCGTTTCAGCCCCCCGGCGCCCGCGCCGTTCGAGGAAGTACGGCGCCGCCAGCGCGCTAC
TGCCCGAATATGCCCTACATCCTTCCATTGCGCCTACCCCCGGCTATCGTGGCTACACCTACCGCCCCAG
AAGACGAGCAACTACCCGACGCCGAACCACCACTGGAACCCGCCGCCGCCGTCGCCGTCGCCAGCCCGTG
CTGGCCCCGATTTCCGTGCGCAGGGTGGCTCGCGAAGGAGGCAGGACCCTGGTGCTGCCAACAGCGCGCT
ACCACCCCAGCATCGTTTAAAAGCCGGTCTTTGTGGTTCTTGCAGATATGGCCCTCACCTGCCGCCTCCG
TTTCCCGGTGCCGGGATTCCGAGGAAGAATGCACCGTAGGAGGGGCATGGCCGGCCACGGCCTGACGGGC
GGCATGCGTCGTGCGCACCACCGGCGGCGGCGCGCGTCGCACCGTCGCATGCGCGGCGGTATCCTGCCCC
TCCTTATTCCACTGATCGCCGCGGCGATTGGCGCCGTGCCCGGAATTGCATCCGTGGCCTTGCAGGCGCA
GAGACACTGATTAAAAACAAGTTGCATGTGGAAAAATCAAAATAAAAAGTCTGGACTCTCACGCTCGCTT
GGTCCTGTAACTATTTTGTAGAATGGAAGACATCAACTTTGCGTCTCTGGCCCCGCGACACGGCTCGCGC
CCGTTCATGGGAAACTGGCAAGATATCGGCACCAGCAATATGAGCGGTGGCGCCTTCAGCTGGGGCTCGC
TGTGGAGCGGCATTAAAAATTTCGGTTCCACCGTTAAGAACTATGGCAGCAAGGCCTGGAACAGCAGCAC
AGGCCAGATGCTGAGGGATAAGTTGAAAGAGCAAAATTTCCAACAAAAGGTGGTAGATGGCCTGGCCTCT
GGCATTAGCGGGGTGGTGGACCTGGCCAACCAGGCAGTGCAAAATAAGATTAACAGTAAGCTTGATCCCC
GCCCTCCCGTAGAGGAGCCTCCACCGGCCGTGGAGACAGTGTCTCCAGAGGGGCGTGGCGAAAAGCGTCC
GCGCCCCGACAGGGAAGAAACTCTGGTGACGCAAATAGACGAGCCTCCCTCGTACGAGGAGGCACTAAAG
CAAGGCCTGCCCACCACCCGTCCCATCGCGCCCATGGCTACCGGAGTGCTGGGCCAGCACACACCCGTAA
CGCTGGACCTGCCTCCCCCCGCCGACACCCAGCAGAAACCTGTGCTGCCAGGCCCGACCGCCGTTGTTGT
AACCCGTCCTAGCCGCGCGTCCCTGCGCCGCGCCGCCAGCGGTCCGCGATCGTTGCGGCCCGTAGCCAGT
GGCAACTGGCAAAGCACACTGAACAGCATCGTGGGTCTGGGGGTGCAATCCCTGAAGCGCCGACGATGCT
TCTGATAGCTAACGTGTCGTATGTGTGTCATGTATGCGTCCATGTCGCCGCCAGAGGAGCTGCTGAGCCG
CCGCGCGCCCGCTTTCCAAGATGGCTACCCCTTCGATGATGCCGCAGTGGTCTTACATGCACATCTCGGG
CCAGGACGCCTCGGAGTACCTGAGCCCCGGGCTGGTGCAGTTTGCCCGCGCCACCGAGACGTACTTCAGC
CTGAATAACAAGTTTAGAAACCCCACGGTGGCGCCTACGCACGACGTGACCACAGACCGGTCCCAGCGTT
TGACGCTGCGGTTCATCCCTGTGGACCGTGAGGATACTGCGTACTCGTACAAGGCGCGGTTCACCCTAGC
TGTGGGTGATAACCGTGTGCTGGACATGGCTTCCACGTACTTTGACATCCGCGGCGTGCTGGACAGGGGC
CCTACTTTTAAGCCCTACTCTGGCACTGCCTACAACGCCCTGGCTCCCAAGGGTGCCCCAAATCCTTGCG
AATGGGATGAAGCTGCTACTGCTCTTGAAATAAACCTAGAAGAAGAGGACGATGACAACGAAGACGAAGT
AGACGAGCAAGCTGAGCAGCAAAAAACTCACGTATTTGGGCAGGCGCCTTATTCTGGTATAAATATTACA
AAGGAGGGTATTCAAATAGGTGTCGAAGGTCAAACACCTAAATATGCCGATAAAACATTTCAACCTGAAC
CTCAAATAGGAGAATCTCAGTGGTACGAAACAGAAATTAATCATGCAGCTGGGAGAGTCCTAAAAAAGAC
TACCCCAATGAAACCATGTTACGGTTCATATGCAAAACCCACAAATGAAAATGGAGGGCAAGGCATTCTT
GTAAAGCAACAAAATGGAAAGCTAGAAAGTCAAGTGGAAATGCAATTTTTCTCAACTACTGAGGCAGCCG
CAGGCAATGGTGATAACTTGACTCCTAAAGTGGTATTGTACAGTGAAGATGTAGATATAGAAACCCCAGA
CACTCATATTTCTTACATGCCCACTATTAAGGAAGGTAACTCACGAGAACTAATGGGCCAACAATCTATG
CCCAACAGGCCTAATTACATTGCTTTTAGGGACAATTTTATTGGTCTAATGTATTACAACAGCACGGGTA
ATATGGGTGTTCTGGCGGGCCAAGCATCGCAGTTGAATGCTGTTGTAGATTTGCAAGACAGAAACACAGA
GCTTTCATACCAGCTTTTGCTTGATTCCATTGGTGATAGAACCAGGTACTTTTCTATGTGGAATCAGGCT
GTTGACAGCTATGATCCAGATGTTAGAATTATTGAAAATCATGGAACTGAAGATGAACTTCCAAATTACT
GCTTTCCACTGGGAGGTGTGATTAATACAGAGACTCTTACCAAGGTAAAACCTAAAACAGGTCAGGAAAA
TGGATGGGAAAAAGATGCTACAGAATTTTCAGATAAAAATGAAATAAGAGTTGGAAATAATTTTGCCATG
GAAATCAATCTAAATGCCAACCTGTGGAGAAATTTCCTGTACTCCAACATAGCGCTGTATTTGCCCGACA
AGCTAAAGTACAGTCCTTCCAACGTAAAAATTTCTGATAACCCAAACACCTACGACTACATGAACAAGCG
AGTGGTGGCTCCCGGGCTAGTGGACTGCTACATTAACCTTGGAGCACGCTGGTCCCTTGACTATATGGAC
AACGTCAACCCATTTAACCACCACCGCAATGCTGGCCTGCGCTACCGCTCAATGTTGCTGGGCAATGGTC
GCTATGTGCCCTTCCACATCCAGGTGCCTCAGAAGTTCTTTGCCATTAAAAACCTCCTTCTCCTGCCGGG
CTCATACACCTACGAGTGGAACTTCAGGAAGGATGTTAACATGGTTCTGCAGAGCTCCCTAGGAAATGAC
CTAAGGGTTGACGGAGCCAGCATTAAGTTTGATAGCATTTGCCTTTACGCCACCTTCTTCCCCATGGCCC
ACAACACCGCCTCCACGCTTGAGGCCATGCTTAGAAACGACACCAACGACCAGTCCTTTAACGACTATCT
C
[453 nt withheld, positions 24736-25188]
CAGCCCATGAGCCGTCAGGTGGTGGATGATACTAAATACAAGGACTACCAACAGGTGGGCATCCTACACC
AACACAACAACTCTGGATTTGTTGGCTACCTTGCCCCCACCATGCGCGAAGGACAGGCCTACCCTGCTAA
CTTCCCCTATCCGCTTATAGGCAAGACCGCAGTTGACAGCATTACCCAGAAAAAGTTTCTTTGCGATCGC
ACCCTTTGGCGCATCCCATTCTCCAGTAACTTTATGTCCATGGGCGCACTCACAGACCTGGGCCAAAACC
TTCTCTACGCCAACTCCGCCCACGCGCTAGACATGACTTTTGAGGTGGATCCCATGGACGAGCCCACCCT
TCTTTATGTTTTGTTTGAAGTCTTTGACGTGGTCCGTGTGCACCAGCCGCACCGCGGCGTCATCGAAACC
GTGTACCTGCGCACGCCCTTCTCGGCCGGCAACGCCACAACATAAAGAAGCAAGCAACATCAACAACAGC
TGCCGCCATGGGCTCCAGTGAGCAGGAACTGAAAGCCATTGTCAAAGATCTTGGTTGTGGGCCATATTTT
TTGGGCACCTATGACAAGCGCTTTCCAGGCTTTGTTTCTCCACACAAGCTCGCCTGCGCCATAGTCAATA
CGGCCGGTCGCGAGACTGGGGGCGTACACTGGATGGCCTTTGCCTGGAACCCGCACTCAAAAACATGCTA
CCTCTTTGAGCCCTTTGGCTTTTCTGACCAGCGACTCAAGCAGGTTTACCAGTTTGAGTACGAGTCACTC
CTGCGCCGTAGCGCCATTGCTTCTTCCCCCGACCGCTGTATAACGCTGGAAAAGTCCACCCAAAGCGTAC
AGGGGCCCAACTCGGCCGCCTGTGGACTATTCTGCTGCATGTTTCTCCACGCCTTTGCCAACTGGCCCCA
AACTCCCATGGATCACAACCCCACCATGAACCTTATTACCGGGGTACCCAACTCCATGCTCAACAGTCCC
CAGGTACAGCCCACCCTGCGTCGCAACCAGGAACAGCTCTACAGCTTCCTGGAGCGCCACTCGCCCTACT
TCCGCAGCCACAGTGCGCAGATTAGGAGCGCCACTTCTTTTTGTCACTTGAAAAACATGTAAAAATAATG
TACTAGAGACACTTTCAATAAAGGCAAATGCTTTTATTTGTACACTCTCGGGTGATTATTTACCCCCACC
CTTGCCGTCTGCGCCGTTTAAAAATCAAAGGGGTTCTGCCGCGCATCGCTATGCGCCACTGGCAGGGACA
CGTTGCGATACTGGTGTTTAGTGCTCCACTTAAACTCAGGCACAACCATCCGCGGCAGCTCGGTGAAGTT
TTCACTCCACAGGCTGCGCACCATCACCAACGCGTTTAGCAGGTCGGGCGCCGATATCTTGAAGTCGCAG
TTGGGGCCTCCGCCCTGCGCGCGCGAGTTGCGATACACAGGGTTGCAGCACTGGAACACTATCAGCGCCG
GGTGGTGCACGCTGGCCAGCACGCTCTTGTCGGAGATCAGATCCGCGTCCAGGTCCTCCGCGTTGCTCAG
GGCGAACGGAGTCAACTTTGGTAGCTGCCTTCCCAAAAAGGGCGCGTGCCCAGGCTTTGAGTTGCACTCG
CACCGTAGTGGCATCAAAAGGTGACCGTGCCCGGTCTGGGCGTTAGGATACAGCGCCTGCATAAAAGCCT
TGATCTGCTTAAAAGCCACCTGAGCCTTTGCGCCTTCAGAGAAGAACATGCCGCAAGACTTGCCGGAAAA
CTGATTGGCCGGACAGGCCGCGTCGTGCACGCAGCACCTTGCGTCGGTGTTGGAGATCTGCACCACATTT
CGGCCCCACCGGTTCTTCACGATCTTGGCCTTGCTAGACTGCTCCTTCAGCGCGCGCTGCCCGTTTTCGC
TCGTCACATCCATTTCAATCACGTGCTCCTTATTTATCATAATGCTTCCGTGTAGACACTTAAGCTCGCC
TTCGATCTCAGCGCAGCGGTGCAGCCACAACGCGCAGCCCGTGGGCTCGTGATGCTTGTAGGTCACCTCT
GCAAACGACTGCAGGTACGCCTGCAGGAATCGCCCCATCATCGTCACAAAGGTCTTGTTGCTGGTGAAGG
TCAGCTGCAACCCGCGGTGCTCCTCGTTCAGCCAGGTCTTGCATACGGCCGCCAGAGCTTCCACTTGGTC
AGGCAGTAGTTTGAAGTTCGCCTTTAGATCGTTATCCACGTGGTACTTGTCCATCAGCGCGCGCGCAGCC
TCCATGCCCTTCTCCCACGCAGACACGATCGGCACACTCAGCGGGTTCATCACCGTAATTTCACTTTCCG
CTTCGCTGGGCTCTTCCTCTTCCTCTTGCGTCCGCATACCACGCGCCACTGGGTCGTCTTCATTCAGCCG
CCGCACTGTGCGCTTACCTCCTTTGCCATGCTTGATTAGCACCGGTGGGTTGCTGAAACCCACCATTTGT
AGCGCCACATCTTCTCTTTCTTCCTCGCTGTCCACGATTACCTCTGGTGATGGCGGGCGCTCGGGCTTGG
GAGAAGGGCGCTTCTTTTTCTTCTTGGGCGCAATGGCCAAATCCGCCGCCGAGGTCGATGGCCGCGGGCT
GGGTGTGCGCGGCACCAGCGCGTCTTGTGATGAGTCTTCCTCGTCCTCGGACTCGATACGCCGCCTCATC
CGCTTTTTTGGGGGCGCCCGGGGAGGCGGCGGCGACGGGGACGGGGACGACACGTCCTCCATGGTTGGGG
GACGTCGCGCCGCACCGCGTCCGCGCTCGGGGGTGGTTTCGCGCTGCTCCTCTTCCCGACTGGCCATTTC
CTTCTCCTATAGGCAGAAAAAGATCATGGAGTCAGTCGAGAAGAAGGACAGCCTAACCGCCCCCTCTGAG
TTCGCCACCACCGCCTCCACCGATGCCGCCAACGCGCCTACCACCTTCCCCGTCGAGGCACCCCCGCTTG
AGGAGGAGGAAGTGATTATCGAGCAGGACCCAGGTTTTGTAAGCGAAGACGACGAGGACCGCTCAGTACC
AACAGAGGATAAAAAGCAAGACCAGGACAACGCAGAGGCAAACGAGGAACAAGTCGGGCGGGGGGACGAA
AGGCATGGCGACTACCTAGATGTGGGAGACGACGTGCTGTTGAAGCATCTGCAGCGCCAGTGCGCCATTA
TCTGCGACGCGTTGCAAGAGCGCAGCGATGTGCCCCTCGCCATAGCGGATGTCAGCCTTGCCTACGAACG
CCACCTATTCTCACCGCGCGTACCCCCCAAACGCCAAGAAAACGGCACATGCGAGCCCAACCCGCGCCTC
AACTTCTACCCCGTATTTGCCGTGCCAGAGGTGCTTGCCACCTATCACATCTTTTTCCAAAACTGCAAGA
TACCCCTATCCTGCCGTGCCAACCGCAGCCGAGCGGACAAGCAGCTGGCCTTGCGGCAGGGCGCTGTCAT
ACCTGATATCGCCTCGCTCAACGAAGTGCCAAAAATCTTTGAGGGTCTTGGACGCGACGAGAAGCGCGCG
GCAAACGCTCTGCAACAGGAAAACAGCGAAAATGAAAGTCACTCTGGAGTGTTGGTGGAACTCGAGGGTG
ACAACGCGCGCCTAGCCGTACTAAAACGCAGCATCGAGGTCACCCACTTTGCCTACCCGGCACTTAACCT
ACCCCCCAAGGTCATGAGCACAGTCATGAGTGAGCTGATCGTGCGCCGTGCGCAGCCCCTGGAGAGGGAT
GCAAATTTGCAAGAACAAACAGAGGAGGGCCTACCCGCAGTTGGCGACGAGCAGCTAGCGCGCTGGCTTC
AAACGCGCGAGCCTGCCGACTTGGAGGAGCGACGCAAACTAATGATGGCCGCAGTGCTCGTTACCGTGGA
GCTTGAGTGCATGCAGCGGTTCTTTGCTGACCCGGAGATGCAGCGCAAGCTAGAGGAAACATTGCACTAC
ACCTTTCGACAGGGCTACGTACGCCAGGCCTGCAAGATCTCCAACGTGGAGCTCTGCAACCTGGTCTCCT
ACCTTGGAATTTTGCACGAAAACCGCCTTGGGCAAAACGTGCTTCATTCCACGCTCAAGGGCGAGGCGCG
CCGCGACTACGTCCGCGACTGCGTTTACTTATTTCTATGCTACACCTGGCAGACGGCCATGGGCGTTTGG
CAGCAGTGCTTGGAGGAGTGCAACCTCAAGGAGCTGCAGAAACTGCTAAAGCAAAACTTGAAGGACCTAT
GGACGGCCTTCAACGAGCGCTCCGTGGCCGCGCACCTGGCGGACATCATTTTCCCCGAACGCCTGCTTAA
AACCCTGCAACAGGGTCTGCCAGACTTCACCAGTCAAAGCATGTTGCAGAACTTTAGGAACTTTATCCTA
GAGCGCTCAGGAATCTTGCCCGCCACCTGCTGTGCACTTCCTAGCGACTTTGTGCCCATTAAGTACCGCG
AATGCCCTCCGCCGCTTTGGGGCCACTGCTACCTTCTGCAGCTAGCCAACTACCTTGCCTACCACTCTGA
CATAATGGAAGACGTGAGCGGTGACGGTCTACTGGAGTGTCACTGTCGCTGCAACCTATGCACCCCGCAC
CGCTCCCTGGTTTGCAATTCGCAGCTGCTTAACGAAAGTCAAATTATCGGTACCTTTGAGCTGCAGGGTC
CCTCGCCTGACGAAAAGTCCGCGGCTCCGGGGTTGAAACTCACTCCGGGGCTGTGGACGTCGGCTTACCT
TCGCAAATTTGTACCTGAGGACTACCACGCCCACGAGATTAGGTTCTACGAAGACCAATCCCGCCCGCCT
AATGCGGAGCTTACCGCCTGCGTCATTACCCAGGGCCACATTCTTGGCCAATTGCAAGCCATCAACAAAG
CCCGCCAAGAGTTTCTGCTACGAAAGGGACGGGGGGTTTACTTGGACCCCCAGTCCGGCGAGGAGCTCAA
CCCAATCCCCCCGCCGCCGCAGCCCTATCAGCAGCAGCCGCGGGCCCTTGCTTCCCAGGATGGCACCCAA
AAAGAAGCTGCAGCTGCCGCCGCCACCCACGGACGAGGAGGAATACTGGGACAGTCAGGCAGAGGAGGTT
TTGGACGAGGAGGAGGAGGACATGATGGAAGACTGGGAGAGCCTAGACGAGGAAGCTTCCGAGGTCGAAG
AGGTGTCAGACGAAACACCGTCACCCTCGGTCGCATTCCCCTCGCCGGCGCCCCAGAAATCGGCAACCGG
TTCCAGCATGGCTACAACCTCCGCTCCTCAGGCGCCGCCGGCACTGCCCGTTCGCCGACCCAACCGTAGA
TGGGACACCACTGGAACCAGGGCCGGTAAGTCCAAGCAGCCGCCGCCGTTAGCCCAAGAGCAACAACAGC
GCCAAGGCTACCGCTCATGGCGCGGGCACAAGAACGCCATAGTTGCTTGCTTGCAAGACTGTGGGGGCAA
CATCTCCTTCGCCCGCCGCTTTCTTCTCTACCATCACGGCGTGGCCTTCCCCCGTAACATCCTGCATTAC
TACCGTCATCTCTACAGCCCATACTGCACCGGCGGCAGCGGCAGCAACAGCAGCGGCCACACAGAAGCAA
AGGCGACCGGATAGCAAGACTCTGACAAAGCCCAAGAAATCCACAGCGGCGGCAGCAGCAGGAGGAGGAG
CGCTGCGTCTGGCGCCCAACGAACCCGTATCGACCCGCGAGCTTAGAAACAGGATTTTTCCCACTCTGTA
TGCTATATTTCAACAGAGCAGGGGCCAAGAACAAGAGCTGAAAATAAAAAACAGGTCTCTGCGATCCCTC
ACCCGCAGCTGCCTGTATCACAAAAGCGAAGATCAGCTTCGGCGCACGCTGGAAGACGCGGAGGCTCTCT
TCAGTAAATACTGCGCGCTGACTCTTAAGGACTAGTTTCGCGCCCTTTCTCAAATTTAAGCGCGAAAACT
ACGTCATCTCCAGCGGCCACACCCGGCGCCAGCACCTGTTGTCAGCGCCATTATGAGCAAGGAAATTCCC
ACGCCCTACATGTGGAGTTACCAGCCACAAATGGGACTTGCGGCTGGAGCTGCCCAAGACTACTCAACCC
GAATAAACTACATGAGCGCGGGACCCCACATGATATCCCGGGTCAACGGAATACGCGCCCACCGAAACCG
AATTCTCCTGGAACAGGCGGCTATTACCACCACACCTCGTAATAACCTTAATCCCCGTAGTTGGCCCGCT
GCCCTGGTGTACCAGGAAAGTCCCGCTCCCACCACTGTGGTACTTCCCAGAGACGCCCAGGCCGAAGTTC
AGATGACTAACTCAGGGGCGCAGCTTGCGGGCGGCTTTCGTCACAGGGTGCGGTCGCCCGGGCAGGGTAT
AACTCACCTGACAATCAGAGGGCGAGGTATTCAGCTCAACGACGAGTCGGTGAGCTCCTCGCTTGGTCTC
CGTCCGGACGGGACATTTCAGATCGGCGGCGCCGGCCGCTCTTCATTCACGCCTCGTCAGGCAATCCTAA
CTCTGCAGACCTCGTCCTCTGAGCCGCGCTCTGGAGGCATTGGAACTCTGCAATTTATTGAGGAGTTTGT
GCCATCGGTCTACTTTAACCCCTTCTCGGGACCTCCCGGCCACTATCCGGATCAATTTATTCCTAACTTT
GACGCGGTAAAGGACTCGGCGGACGGCTACGACTGAATGTTAAGTGGAGAGGCAGAGCAACTGCGCCTGA
AACACCTGGTCCACTGTCGCCGCCACAAGTGCTTTGCCCGCGACTCCGGTGAGTTTTGCTACTTTGAATT
GCCCGAGGATCATATCGAGGGCCCGGCGCACGGCGTCCGGCTTACCGCCCAGGGAGAGCTTGCCCGTAGC
CTGATTCGGGAGTTTACCCAGCGCCCCCTGCTAGTTGAGCGGGACAGGGGACCCTGTGTTCTCACTGTGA
TTTGCAACTGTCCTAACCCTGGATTACATCAAGATCCTCTAGTTAATGTCAGGTCGCCTAAGTCGATTAA
CTAGAGTACCCGGGGATCTTATTCCCTTTAACTAATAAAAAAAAATAATAAAGCATCACTTACTTAAAAT
CAGTTAGCAAATTTCTGTCCAGTTTATTCAGCAGCACCTCCTTGCCCTCCTCCCAGCTCTGGTATTGCAG
CTTCCTCCTGGCTGCAAACTTTCTCCACAATCTAAATGGAATGTCAGTTTCCTCCTGTTCCTGTCCATCC
GCACCCACTATCTTCATGTTGTTGCAGATGAAGCGCGCAAGACCGTCTGAAGATACCTTCAACCCCGTGT
ATCCATATGACACGGAAACCGGTCCTCCAACTGTGCCTTTTCTTACTCCTCCCTTTGTATCCCCCAATGG
GTTTCAAGAGAGTCCCCCTGGGGTACTCTCTTTGCGCCTATCCGAACCTCTAGTTACCTCCAATGGCATG
CTTGCGCTCAAAATGGGCAACGGCCTCTCTCTGGACGAGGCCGGCAACCTTACCTCCCAAAATGTAACCA
CTGTGAGCCCACCTCTCAAAAAAACCAAGTCAAACATAAACCTGGAAATATCTGCACCCCTCACAGTTAC
CTCAGAAGCCCTAACTGTGGCTGCCGCCGCACCTCTAATGGTCGCGGGCAACACACTCACCATGCAATCA
CAGGCCCCGCTAACCGTGCACGACTCCAAACTTAGCATTGCCACCCAAGGACCCCTCACAGTGTCAGAAG
GAAAGCTAGCCCTGCAAACATCAGGCCCCCTCACCACCACCGATAGCAGTACCCTTACTATCACTGCCTC
ACCCCCTCTAACTACTGCCACTGGTAGCTTGGGCATTGACTTGAAAGAGCCCATTTATACACAAAATGGA
AAACTAGGACTAAAGTACGGGGCTCCTTTGCATGTAACAGACGACCTAAACACTTTGACCGTAGCAACTG
GTCCAGGTGTGACTATTAATAATACTTCCTTGCAAACTAAAGTTACTGGAGCCTTGGGTTTTGATTCACA
AGGCAATATGCAACTTAATGTAGCAGGAGGACTAAGGATTGATTCTCAAAACAGACGCCTTATACTTGAT
GTTAGTTATCCGTTTGATGCTCAAAACCAACTAAATCTAAGACTAGGACAGGGCCCTCTTTTTATAAACT
CAGCCCACAACTTGGATATTAACTACAACAAAGGCCTTTACTTGTTTACAGCTTCAAACAATTCCAAAAA
GCTTGAGGTTAACCTAAGCACTGCCAAGGGGTTGATGTTTGACGCTACAGCCATAGCCATTAATGCAGGA
GATGGGCTTGAATTTGGTTCACCTAATGCACCAAACACAAATCCCCTCAAAACAAAAATTGGCCATGGCC
TAGAATTTGATTCAAACAAGGCTATGGTTCCTAAACTAGGAACTGGCCTTAGTTTTGACAGCACAGGTGC
CATTACAGTAGGAAACAAAAATAATGATAAGCTAACTTTGTGGACCACACCAGCTCCATCTCCTAACTGT
AGACTAAATGCAGAGAAAGATGCTAAACTCACTTTGGTCTTAACAAAATGTGGCAGTCAAATACTTGCTA
CAGTTTCAGTTTTGGCTGTTAAAGGCAGTTTGGCTCCAATATCTGGAACAGTTCAAAGTGCTCATCTTAT
TATAAGATTTGACGAAAATGGAGTGCTACTAAACAATTCCTTCCTGGACCCAGAATATTGGAACTTTAGA
AATGGAGATCTTACTGAAGGCACAGCCTATACAAACGCTGTTGGATTTATGCCTAACCTATCAGCTTATC
CAAAATCTCACGGTAAAACTGCCAAAAGTAACATTGTCAGTCAAGTTTACTTAAACGGAGACAAAACTAA
ACCTGTAACACTAACCATTACACTAAACGGTACACAGGAAACAGGAGACACAACTCCAAGTGCATACTCT
ATGTCATTTTCATGGGACTGGTCTGGCCACAACTACATTAATGAAATATTTGCCACATCCTCTTACACTT
TTTCATACATTGCCCAAGAATAAAGAATCGTTTGTGTTATGTTTCAACGTGTTTATTTTTCAATTGCAGA
AAATTTCAAGTCATTTTTCATTCAGTAGTATAGCCCCACCACCACATAGCTTATACAGATCACCGTACCT
TAATCAAACTCACAGAACCCTAGTATTCAACCTGCCACCTCCCTCCCAACACACAGAGTACACAGTCCTT
TCTCCCCGGCTGGCCTTAAAAAGCATCATATCATGGGTAACAGACATATTCTTAGGTGTTATATTCCACA
CGGTTTCCTGTCGAGCCAAACGCTCATCAGTGATATTAATAAACTCCCCGGGCAGCTCACTTAAGTTCAT
GTCGCTGTCCAGCTGCTGAGCCACAGGCTGCTGTCCAACTTGCGGTTGCTTAACGGGCGGCGAAGGAGAA
GTCCACGCCTACATGGGGGTAGAGTCATAATCGTGCATCAGGATAGGGCGGTGGTGCTGCAGCAGCGCGC
GAATAAACTGCTGCCGCCGCCGCTCCGTCCTGCAGGAATACAACATGGCAGTGGTCTCCTCAGCGATGAT
TCGCACCGCCCGCAGCATAAGGCGCCTTGTCCTCCGGGCACAGCAGCGCACCCTGATCTCACTTAAATCA
GCACAGTAACTGCAGCACAGCACCACAATATTGTTCAAAATCCCACAGTGCAAGGCGCTGTATCCAAAGC
TCATGGCGGGGACCACAGAACCCACGTGGCCATCATACCACAAGCGCAGGTAGATTAAGTGGCGACCCCT
CATAAACACGCTGGACATAAACATTACCTCTTTTGGCATGTTGTAATTCACCACCTCCCGGTACCATATA
AACCTCTGATTAAACATGGCGCCATCCACCACCATCCTAAACCAGCTGGCCAAAACCTGCCCGCCGGCTA
TACACTGCAGGGAACCGGGACTGGAACAATGACAGTGGAGAGCCCAGGACTCGTAACCATGGATCATCAT
GCTCGTCATGATATCAATGTTGGCACAACACAGGCACACGTGCATACACTTCCTCAGGATTACAAGCTCC
TCCCGCGTTAGAACCATATCCCAGGGAACAACCCATTCCTGAATCAGCGTAAATCCCACACTGCAGGGAA
GACCTCGCACGTAACTCACGTTGTGCATTGTCAAAGTGTTACATTCGGGCAGCAGCGGATGATCCTCCAG
TATGGTAGCGCGGGTTTCTGTCTCAAAAGGAGGTAGACGATCCCTACTGTACGGAGTGCGCCGAGACAAC
CGAGATCGTGTTGGTCGTAGTGTCATGCCAAATGGAACGCCGGACGTAGTCATATTTCCTGAAGCAAAAC
CAGGTGCGGGCGTGACAAACAGATCTGCGTCTCCGGTCTCGCCGCTTAGATCGCTCTGTGTAGTAGTTGT
AGTATATCCACTCTCTCAAAGCATCCAGGCGCCCCCTGGCTTCGGGTTCTATGTAAACTCCTTCATGCGC
CGCTGCCCTGATAACATCCACCACCGCAGAATAAGCCACACCCAGCCAACCTACACATTCGTTCTGCGAG
TCACACACGGGAGGAGCGGGAAGAGCTGGAAGAACCATGTTTTTTTTTTTATTCCAAAAGATTATCCAAA
ACCTCAAAATGAAGATCTATTAAGTGAACGCGCTCCCCTCCGGTGGCGTGGTCAAACTCTACAGCCAAAG
AACAGATAATGGCATTTGTAAGATGTTGCACAATGGCTTCCAAAAGGCAAACGGCCCTCACGTCCAAGTG
GACGTAAAGGCTAAACCCTTCAGGGTGAATCTCCTCTATAAACATTCCAGCACCTTCAACCATGCCCAAA
TAATTCTCATCTCGCCACCTTCTCAATATATCTCTAAGCAAATCCCGAATATTAAGTCCGGCCATTGTAA
AAATCTGCTCCAGAGCGCCCTCCACCTTCAGCCTCAAGCAGCGAATCATGATTGCAAAAATTCAGGTTCC
TCACAGACCTGTATAAGATTCAAAAGCGGAACATTAACAAAAATACCGCGATCCCGTAGGTCCCTTCGCA
GGGCCAGCTGAACATAATCGTGCAGGTCTGCACGGACCAGCGCGGCCACTTCCCCGCCAGGAACCATGAC
AAAAGAACCCACACTGATTATGACACGCATACTCGGAGCTATGCTAACCAGCGTAGCCCCGATGTAAGCT
TGTTGCATGGGCGGCGATATAAAATGCAAGGTGCTGCTCAAAAAATCAGGCAAAGCCTCGCGCAAAAAAG
AAAGCACATCGTAGTCATGCTCATGCAGATAAAGGCAGGTAAGCTCCGGAACCACCACAGAAAAAGACAC
CATTTTTCTCTCAAACATGTCTGCGGGTTTCTGCATAAACACAAAATAAAATAACAAAAAAACATTTAAA
CATTAGAAGCCTGTCTTACAACAGGAAAAACAACCCTTATAAGCATAAGACGGACTACGGCCATGCCGGC
GTGACCGTAAAAAAACTGGTCACCGTGATTAAAAAGCACCACCGACAGCTCCTCGGTCATGTCCGGAGTC
ATAATGTAAGACTCGGTAAACACATCAGGTTGATTCACATCGGTCAGTGCTAAAAAGCGACCGAAATAGC
CCGGGGGAATACATACCCGCAGGCGTAGAGACAACATTACAGCCCCCATAGGAGGTATAACAAAATTAAT
AGGAGAGAAAAACACATAAACACCTGAAAAACCCTCCTGCCTAGGCAAAATAGCACCCTCCCGCTCCAGA
ACAACATACAGCGCTTCCACAGCGGCAGCCATAACAGTCAGCCTTACCAGTAAAAAAGAAAACCTATTAA
AAAAACACCACTCGACACGGCACCAGCTCAATCAGTCACAGTGTAAAAAAGGGCCAAGTGCAGAGCGAGT
ATATATAGGACTAAAAAATGACGTAACGGTTAAAGTCCACAAAAAACACCCAGAAAACCGCACGCGAACC
TACGCCCAGAAACGAAAGCCAAAAAACCCACAACTTCCTCAAATCGTCACTTCCGTTTTCCCACGTTACG
TCACTTCCCATTTTAAGAAAACTACAATTCCCAACACATACAAGTTACTCCGCCCTAAAACCTACGTCAC
CCGCCCCGTTCCCACGCCCCGCGCCACGTCACAAACTCCACCCCCTCATTATCATATTGGCTTCAATCCA
AAATAAGGTATATTATTGATGATG
Features (pLannotate 1.2.2; 51 found; start..end, strand, type, name):
     28..652     +  CDS            TcR (fragment): tetracycline efflux protein; tet; confers resistance to tetracycline
    894..1274    -  CDS            YPB1_ECOLX: Protein predicted: Swiss-Prot protein existence level 4. From Escherichia coli.
   1291..1482    +  CDS            rop: Rop protein, which maintains plasmids at low copy number; rop
   1584..1724    +  misc_feature   bom: basis of mobility region from pBR322
   1910..2498    -  rep_origin     ori: high-copy-number ColE1/pMB1/pBR322/pUC origin of replication
   2670..2984    -  CDS            bla(M) (fragment): β-lactamase lacking the signal sequence; bla(M); allows cytosolic expression of β-lactamase
   3029..3298    +  CDS            tnpA (fragment): TN5P_ECOLX - Also known as tnp. Experimental evidence at protein level: Swiss-Prot protein existence level 1. Mediates transposition of transposon Tn5 by a 'cut and paste' mechanism. First, the monomeric transposase binds the 19 bp inverted DNA repeats flanking the transposon. Then, dimerization of the DNA- bound transposase creates a synaptic DNA complex. After nicking of the first DNA strand, excision of the transposon proceeds through a series of intermediates. The transposase then mediates the insertion of the transposon at a new site by strand transfer. The activity of the wild- type tran
   3330..4124    +  CDS            NeoR/KanR: aminoglycoside phosphotransferase from Tn5; aph(3')-II (or nptII); confers resistance to neomycin, kanamycin, and G418 (Geneticin®)
   4194..4552    -  rep_origin     f1 ori (sequence partly withheld): f1 bacteriophage origin of replication; arrow indicates direction of (+) strand synthesis
   4590..4692    +  repeat_region  ITR: inverted terminal repeat of human adenovirus serotype 5 inverted
   4780..4930    +  misc_signal    Ad5 Ψ: packaging signal for adenovirus serotype 5
   4988..5291    +  enhancer       CMV enhancer: human cytomegalovirus immediate early enhancer
   5292..5495    +  promoter       CMV promoter: human cytomegalovirus (CMV) immediate early promoter
   5565..5623    +  rep_origin     M13 ori (fragment) (sequence partly withheld): M13 bacteriophage origin of replication; arrow indicates direction of (+) strand synthesis
   5665..6525    -  CDS            AmpR: β-lactamase; bla; confers resistance to ampicillin, carbenicillin, and related antibiotics
   6526..6630    -  promoter       AmpR promoter: bla
   6714..6867    -  CDS            lacZα (fragment): LacZα fragment of β-galactosidase; lacZ fragment
   7076..7098    -  protein_bind   lac operator (fragment): The lac repressor binds to the lac operator to inhibit transcription in E. coli. This inhibition can be relieved by adding lactose or isopropyl-β-D-thiogalactopyranoside (IPTG). lac repressor encoded by lacI
   7102..7132    -  promoter       lac promoter: promoter for the E. coli lac operon
   7147..7168    -  protein_bind   CAP binding site: CAP binding activates transcription in the presence of cAMP. E. coli catabolite activator protein
   7173..7211    -  misc_feature   MCS (fragment): pBluescript multiple cloning site
   7243..7327    +  CDS            large T antigen (fragment): large T antigen from SV40 (simian virus 40)
   7350..7471    +  polyA_signal   SV40 poly(A) signal: SV40 polyadenylation signal
   7565..7984    +  CDS            IX: CAP9_ADE05 - Experimental evidence at protein level: Swiss-Prot protein existence level 1. Structural component of the virion that acts as a cement protein on the capsid exterior and forms triskelion structures consisting of three molecules that stabilize three hexon trimers at the center of each icosahedral facet and fixes the peripentonal hexons. Dispensable for assembly. During virus entry, recruits the anterograde motor kinesin-1 to the capsid docked at the nuclear pore complex thereby subjecting the docked capsid to a pulling force. The resulting tension leads to capsid disruption, disper
   8071..9300    -  CDS            IVa2 (fragment): PKG1_ADEM1 - Protein inferred from homology: Swiss-Prot protein existence level 3. Component of the packaging machinery which encapsidates the viral DNA into preformed capsids and transcriptional activator of the viral major late promoter (MLP). Binds, along with packaging proteins 2 and 3, to the specific packaging sequence on the left end of viral genomic DNA and displays ATPase activity thereby providing the power stroke of the packaging machinery. The activity of packaging protein IVa2 is stimulated by protein 33K which acts as a terminase. May be the protein that pumps DNA into the capsid
   9156..12323   -  CDS            POL: DPOL_ADE05 - Experimental evidence at protein level: Swiss-Prot protein existence level 1. Eukaryotic-type DNA polymerase involved in viral genomic replication. DNA synthesis is protein primed, and acts in a strand displacement replication. Assembles in complex with viral pTP, DBP, host NFIA and host POU2F1/OCT1 on viral origin of replication. The polymerase covalently transfers dCMP onto pTP, thereby initiating complementary strand synthesis. From Human adenovirus C serotype 5 (HAdV-5) (Human adenovirus 5).
  12542..14545   -  CDS            PTP: TERM_ADE05 - Experimental evidence at protein level: Swiss-Prot protein existence level 1. Protein covalently bound to the viral DNA that acts as a primer for viral genomic replication by DNA strand displacement. Assembles on the viral origin of replication in an initiation complex with viral polymerase, DBP, host NFIA and host POU2F1/OCT1. During initiation, the polymerase covalently couples the first dCTP with Ser- 580 of pTP. The terminal protein stimulates the template activity over 20 fold compared to protein-free templates. Neo-synthesized viral genomes are linked to two preterminal prot
  14574..14730   +  ncRNA          VA: Accession: RF00102 - VA RNA
  14829..14986   +  ncRNA          VA: Accession: RF00102 - VA RNA
  15004..16248   +  CDS            L1: PKG3_ADE05 - Experimental evidence at protein level: Swiss-Prot protein existence level 1. Involved in viral genome packaging through its interaction with packaging proteins 1 and 2. After proteolytic cleavage by adenovirus protease, L1 52/55k protein is removed from the capsid during viral maturation. From Human adenovirus C serotype 5 (HAdV-5) (Human adenovirus 5).
  16272..18026   +  CDS            CAP3_ADE05: Experimental evidence at protein level: Swiss-Prot protein existence level 1. Structural component of the virion that acts as a cement protein on the capsid exterior and which mediates the interactions between the hexons, including the peripentonal hexons, and reaches all the way to the penton vertices. Two hexon linking proteins IIIa, one from each facet, stabilize the unique edge interface between a pair of facets. As the virus enters the host cell, hexon linking proteins IIIa are shed concomitant with virion acidification in the endosome. During virus assembly, seems to play a role in the s
  18110..19822   +  CDS            L2: CAPSP_ADE05 - Experimental evidence at protein level: Swiss-Prot protein existence level 1. Major capsid protein that self-associates to form penton base pentamers, each in the shape of a pentagon, situated at the 12 vertices of the pseudo T=25 capsid. Involved in virus secondary attachment to host cell after initial attachment by the fiber protein. Binds host integrin heterodimer ITGAV-ITGB5 (alphaV-beta5) thereby triggering clathrin-mediated endocytosis of virions. Mediates initial virus attachment to CXADR-negative cells. Binding to integrins ITGAV-ITGB5 also seems to induce macropinocytosi
  19832..20425   +  CDS            L2: NP_ADE02 - Experimental evidence at protein level: Swiss-Prot protein existence level 1. Plays a role in the inhibition of host immune response within the nucleus. Interacts with cellular nucleosomes and immobilizes the host immune danger signal HMGB1 on chromatin. In turn, prevents HMGB1 release out of the cell and thus decreases inflammation. Plays also a role in the wrapping and condensation of the viral DNA. May also promote viral genome import into the nucleus. From Human adenovirus C serotype 2 (HAdV-2) (Human adenovirus 2).
  20498..21601   +  CDS            L2: CORE5_ADE05 - Experimental evidence at protein level: Swiss-Prot protein existence level 1. Associates loosely with the viral DNA to form an outer shell around the nucleoprotein-DNA complex and links it with the capsid by binding the endosome lysis protein. Dissociates from the viral genome during entry. Might be involved in nuclear capsid assembly of the viral particles through its association with NPM1/nucleophosmin. From Human adenovirus C serotype 5 (HAdV-5) (Human adenovirus 5).
  21632..21871   +  CDS            COR10_ADE02: Experimental evidence at protein level: Swiss-Prot protein existence level 1. [Pre-core protein X]: Interacts with the viral DNA and aids in tightly condensing it within the capsid. Cleavage of pre-core protein X may serve to partially relax this structure within the mature virion prior to its entry into the nucleus. From Human adenovirus C serotype 2 (HAdV-2) (Human adenovirus 2).
  21957..22706   +  CDS            L3: CAP6_ADE05 - Experimental evidence at protein level: Swiss-Prot protein existence level 1. [Protease cofactor]: Cofactor that activates the viral protease. Binds to viral protease in a 1:1 ratio. From Human adenovirus C serotype 5 (HAdV-5) (Human adenovirus 5).
  22795..25650   +  CDS            L3 (sequence partly withheld): CAPSH_ADE05 - Experimental evidence at protein level: Swiss-Prot protein existence level 1. Major capsid protein that self-associates to form 240 hexon trimers, each in the shape of a hexagon, building most of the pseudo T=25 capsid. Assembled into trimeric units with the help of the chaperone shutoff protein. Transported by pre-protein VI to the nucleus where it associates with other structural proteins to form an empty capsid. Might be involved, through its interaction with host dyneins, in the intracellular microtubule-dependent transport of incoming viral capsid to the nucleus. From Human
  25686..26297   +  CDS            L3: PRO_ADE05 - Experimental evidence at transcript level: Swiss-Prot protein existence level 2. Cleaves viral precursor proteins (pTP, pIIIa, pVI, pVII, pVIII, and pX) inside newly assembled particles giving rise to mature virions. Protease complexed to its cofactor slides along the viral DNA to specifically locate and cleave the viral precursors. Mature virions have a weakened organization compared to the unmature virions, thereby facilitating subsequent uncoating. Without maturation, the particle lacks infectivity and is unable to uncoat. Late in adenovirus infection, in the cytoplasm, may part
  26399..27985   -  CDS            DBP: DNB2_ADE05 - Experimental evidence at protein level: Swiss-Prot protein existence level 1. Plays a role in the elongation phase of viral strand displacement replication by unwinding the template in an ATP- independent fashion, employing its capacity to form multimers. Also enhances the rate of initiation. Released from template upon second strand synthesis. Assembles in complex with viral pTP, viral pol, host NFIA and host POU2F1/OCT1 on viral origin of replication. Covers the whole ssDNA genome during synthesis. The complementary strand synthesis induces its relese from DNA template. May inhi
  28014..30434   +  CDS            L4: SHUT_ADE05 - Experimental evidence at protein level: Swiss-Prot protein existence level 1. Protein that inhibits host translation while promoting late viral translation by ribosome shunting. Blocks host cap-dependent translation by binding to eIF4G, displacing MKNK1 from cap initiation complexes and preventing EIF4E phosphorylation. Binds to the tripartite leader sequence of viral late mRNAs and recruits host eIF4G, PABPC1/poly-A binding protein and 40S ribosomes subunits on viral mRNAs, allowing ribosome shunting and efficient translation of late viral mRNAs even though conventional translati
  30647..31030   +  CDS            SF33K_ADE02 (fragment): Experimental evidence at protein level: Swiss-Prot protein existence level 1. Probably functions as the small terminase that is part of the molecular motor that translocates genomic DNA in empty capsid during DNA packaging. This motor is located at a unique vertex and comprises at least the IVa2 ATPase, the small terminase 33K and probably a portal. Forms a ring-like structure of about 17 nm in which genomic DNA is translocated into the capsid. Stimulates IVa2 ATPase activity in the presence of the viral genome. Once the DNA is packaged, the terminase detaches: the 33K protein is present in th
  31121..31801   +  CDS            L4: CAP8_ADE02 - Experimental evidence at protein level: Swiss-Prot protein existence level 1. [Hexon-linking protein-C]: Structural component of the virion that acts as a cement protein on the capsid interior and which glue the peripentonal hexons and group-of-nine hexons together. From Human adenovirus C serotype 2 (HAdV-2) (Human adenovirus 2).
  31805..32083   +  CDS            E312_ADE02 (fragment): Experimental evidence at protein level: Swiss-Prot protein existence level 1. From Human adenovirus C serotype 2 (HAdV-2) (Human adenovirus 2).
  32181..32345   -  CDS            UXP_ADE05 (fragment): Experimental evidence at transcript level: Swiss-Prot protein existence level 2. Might play a role in viral replication since it is associated with viral replication centers. Seems to have an effect on DBP localization. From Human adenovirus C serotype 5 (HAdV-5) (Human adenovirus 5).
  32356..34098   +  CDS            SPIKE_ADE05: Experimental evidence at protein level: Swiss-Prot protein existence level 1. Forms spikes that protrude from each vertex of the icosahedral capsid. Interacts with host coxsackievirus and adenovirus receptor CXADR located at the cell tight junctions to provide virion initial attachment to target cell. The fiber protein binds to CXADR with a higher affinity than CXADR binds to itself, thereby blocking the cell-cell adhesion function of CXADR dimers and leading to local disruption of the tight junction. Fiber protein present on neo- synthesized particles may thus disrupt the junctional integrity
  34231..34308   -  CDS            E417_ADE03: Protein predicted: Swiss-Prot protein existence level 4. From Human adenovirus B serotype 3 (HAdV-3) (Human adenovirus 3).
  34510..35391   -  CDS            E434_ADE02: Experimental evidence at protein level: Swiss-Prot protein existence level 1. Plays a major role to prevent cellular inhibition of viral genome replication by nuclear bodies. Assembles an SCF-like E3 ubiquitin ligase complex based on the cellular proteins ELOB, ELOC, CUL5 and RBX1, in cooperation with viral E1B-55K. This viral RING-type ligase ubiquitinates cellular substrates prior to proteasomal degradation: p53/TP53, LIG4, MRE11-RAD50-NBS1 (MRN) complex, ITGA3, DAXX and BLM. From Human adenovirus C serotype 2 (HAdV-2) (Human adenovirus 2).
  35670..36017   -  CDS            E411_ADE05: Experimental evidence at protein level: Swiss-Prot protein existence level 1. From Human adenovirus C serotype 5 (HAdV-5) (Human adenovirus 5).
  36017..36406   -  CDS            E4RF2_ADE02: Protein predicted: Swiss-Prot protein existence level 4. From Human adenovirus C serotype 2 (HAdV-2) (Human adenovirus 2).
  36457..36840   -  CDS            E4RF1_ADE02: Experimental evidence at protein level: Swiss-Prot protein existence level 1. May modulate tight-junctions functions of infected cells through interactions with PDZ proteins. E4 ORF1 has ben show for Adenovirus 9 to interact with protein involved in tight junction regulation. May play a role in mTOR activation by activating PI3- kinase, thus overriding cellular checkpoint for translation. From Human adenovirus C serotype 2 (HAdV-2) (Human adenovirus 2).
  37150..37252   -  repeat_region  ITR: inverted terminal repeat of human adenovirus serotype 5 inverted
