[The description below was written by a language model from this plasmid's Addgene catalogue record and pLannotate feature annotations shown in this document.]
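Description:
pAd5-Blue is a roughly 37 kb infectious-clone plasmid carrying a replication-defective human adenovirus serotype 5 genome, designed as a platform for rapid construction of recombinant adenoviral vectors. The bacterial portion is pBR322-like: a ColE1/pMB1 origin with the bom region and rop, a Tn5-derived NeoR/KanR gene that supplies the kanamycin selection listed in the record, an f1 origin, and remnants of tetracycline and β-lactamase genes. The record describes it as high copy and propagated in E. coli.

The viral segment runs from the left Ad5 ITR and Ψ packaging signal to the right ITR. Immediately after the packaging signal, where no E1 genes are annotated, sits an expression cassette made of the CMV enhancer/promoter and an SV40 polyadenylation signal. Between these lies a stuffer of about 1.7 kb, recorded as the β-galactosidase α fragment. The feature table shows it contains lacZα with its lac promoter, operator and CAP site, and also a full AmpR gene with its promoter. This stuffer is bounded by the ClaI and XbaI cloning sites. Replacing it with a gene of interest places that gene under CMV control, and the name suggests that loss of lacZα allows blue/white screening, although the record does not say so explicitly.

Downstream are the remaining Ad5 genes: IX, IVa2, polymerase, pTP, VA RNAs, the L1–L4 late proteins, DBP, fiber and E4 ORFs. Only a fragment of E3 is annotated, suggesting an E3 deletion. The associated publication used this system for adenovirus-vectored foot-and-mouth disease vaccines in swine.
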