Addgene plasmid #174431: pAd5-Blue
Purpose: pAd5-Blue provides a platform for the rapid construction of recombinant and replication defective Adenovirus. This vector contains unique restriction enzyme sites to allow cloning of a gene.
Depositing lab: Teresa De Los Santos. Depositing organization: USDA ARS National Bio and Agro-Defense Facility, Foreign Animal Disease Research Unit. Publication: Adenovirus-vectored foot-and-mouth disease vaccine confers early and full protection against FMDV O1 Manisa in swine. Fernandez-Sainz I, Medina GN, Ramirez-Medina E, Koster MJ, Grubman MJ, de Los Santos T. Virology. 2017 Feb;502:123-132. doi: 10.1016/j.virol.2016.12.021. Epub 2016 Dec 28. PubMed 28039799.
Backbone
  Vector backbone: pAd5-Blue
  Backbone size w/o insert (bp): 35555
  Total vector size (bp): 37236
  Vector type: Mammalian Expression, Adenoviral
Growth in bacteria
  Bacterial resistance: Kanamycin, 50 μg/mL
  Growth temperature: 37°C
  Growth strain: DH5alpha
  Growth instructions: best if grown in Terrific Broth best if plasmid is electroporated in DH5a/XL-1Blue
  Copy number: High Copy
Gene/Insert
  Gene/Insert name: β-galactosidase α gene fragment (alt name: lacZ)
  Species: E. coli
  Insert size (bp): 1681
  GenBank ID: MK533795.1 MK533795.1
  Promoter: CMV
  Cloning method: Restriction Enzyme; 5′ cloning site ClaI (unknown if destroyed); 3′ cloning site XbaI (unknown if destroyed)
  Sequencing primers: 5′ GCTGGTTTAGTGAACCGTCAGATC; 3′ CTCTACAAATGTGGTATGGCTGA
Terms and licenses: Academic/Nonprofit Terms; Industry Terms: Not Available to Industry
How to cite: pAd5-Blue was a gift from Teresa De Los Santos (Addgene plasmid # 174431 ; http://n2t.net/addgene:174431 ; RRID:Addgene_174431)
